Addgene plasmid #24742: p6111 pSG5-HPV31-KWK-E8^E2C(HA)
Depositing lab: Peter Howley. Publication: NCoR1 mediates papillomavirus E8;E2C transcriptional repression. Powell ML, Smith JA, Sowa ME, Harper JW, Iftner T, Stubenrauch F, Howley PM. J Virol. 2010 May;84(9):4451-60. doi: 10.1128/JVI.02390-09. Epub 2010 Feb 24. PubMed 20181716.
Backbone
  Vector backbone: pSG5
  Backbone manufacturer: Stratagene
  Backbone size w/o insert (bp): 4141
  Vector type: Mammalian Expression
Growth in bacteria
  Bacterial resistance: Ampicillin, 100 μg/mL
  Growth temperature: 37°C
  Growth strain: DH5alpha
  Copy number: Unknown
Gene/Insert
  Gene/Insert name: HPV31 KWK E8^E2C (HA) (alt names: E8;E2C; E2 repressor protein)
  Species: HPV31
  Insert size (bp): 517
  Mutation: residues 5 to 8 from KWK to AEA
  Tag / fusion protein: HA tag in hinge region
  Cloning method: Restriction Enzyme; 5′ cloning site EcoRI (unknown if destroyed); 3′ cloning site BamHI (unknown if destroyed)
  Sequencing primers: 5′ T7; 3′ SV40pA-R
Terms and licenses: Academic/Nonprofit Terms; Industry Terms: Not Available to Industry
How to cite: p6111 pSG5-HPV31-KWK-E8^E2C(HA) was a gift from Peter Howley (Addgene plasmid # 24742 ; http://n2t.net/addgene:24742 ; RRID:Addgene_24742)
