[The description below was written by a language model from this plasmid's Addgene catalogue record.]
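Description:
p6111 pSG5-HPV31-KWK-E8^E2C(HA) is a mammalian expression plasmid built on the Stratagene pSG5 backbone (about 4.1 kb without insert) and propagated in E. coli under ampicillin selection. No feature table accompanies the record, so the regulatory elements are not listed explicitly. pSG5 is generally known as a vector that drives inserts from the SV40 early promoter with an SV40 polyadenylation signal, and that carries a T7 promoter upstream of the cloning site. This is consistent with the T7 and SV40 polyA sequencing primers named in the record. The copy number is recorded as unknown, and no mammalian selection marker is stated, which fits use in transient transfection.

The roughly 517 bp insert, cloned between EcoRI and BamHI sites, encodes the human papillomavirus type 31 E8^E2C protein, also called the E2 repressor. This is a spliced viral product in which the short E8 domain is fused to the C-terminal portion of E2, and it acts as a repressor of viral transcription. An HA epitope tag placed within the hinge region allows detection and immunoprecipitation. This version carries the "KWK" mutation, in which a KWK motif in the E8 portion is changed to AEA; the record gives the position as residues 5 to 8.

The associated study concerns NCoR1-mediated transcriptional repression by E8^E2C. The construct is therefore most plausibly used as an E8-domain mutant for comparison with the wild-type protein in repression and cofactor-interaction assays, although the record does not describe the mutant's phenotype.
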