>Addgene plasmid #24742 | p6111 pSG5-HPV31-KWK-E8^E2C(HA) | addgene partial sequence | sequence record 30725 | 24742 with pCAG-F
ATACGACTCACTATAGGGCGAATTCCATGGCAATACTGGCGGAGGCACGCAGCAGATGGTACAGCAGTGA
CGAAATATCCTTTGCTGGGATTGTTACAAAGCTACCAACAGCCAACAACACCACCACATCGAATTACCCA
TACGATGTTCCAGATTACGCTTCCAAAACCTGCGCCTTGGGCACCAGTGAAGGTGTGCGGCGGGCGACGA
CGTCTACTAAGCGACCAAGAACAGAGCCAGAGCACAGAAACACCCACCACCCCAACAAGTTGTTGCGAGG
CGACTCCGTGGACAGTGTCAACTGTGGGGTTATCAGTGCAGCTGCATGCACAAACCAAACAAGGGCTGTC
AGTTGTCCTGCAACTACACCTATAATACACTTAAAAGGTGATGCAAATATATTAAAATGTTTAAGATATA
GGCTGTCAAAATATAAACAATTGTATGAACAAGTGTCATCTACATGGCATTGGACATGTACAGATGGAAA
ACATAAAAATGCTATTGTAACCTTAACATATATAAGTACATCACAAAGAGACGATTTTTTAAATACTGTA
AAAATACCTAACACAGTATCAGTGTCAACAGGATATATGACTATTTAGCCTAATGATTGAACTAAATATT
TCGGATCCAGATCTTATTAAAGCAGAACTTGTTTATTGCAGCTTATAATGGTTACAAATAAAGCAATAGC
ATCACAAATTTCACAAATAAAGCATTTTTTTCACTGCATTCTAGTTGTGGTTTGTCCAAACTCATCAATG
TATCTTATCATGTCTGGTCGACTCTAGACTCTTCCGCTTCCTCGCTCACTGACTCGCTGCGCTCGGTCGT
TCGGCTGCGGCGAGCGGTATCAGCTCACTCAAAGGCGGTAATACGGTTATCCACAGAATCAGGGATAACG
CA
