>Addgene plasmid #24742 | p6111 pSG5-HPV31-KWK-E8^E2C(HA) | addgene partial sequence | sequence record 30726 | 24742 with T7
TACAGCAGTGACGAAATATCCTTTGCTGGGATTGTTACAAAGCTACCAACAGCCAACAACACCACCACAT
CGAATTACCCATACGATGTTCCAGATTACGCTTCCAAAACCTGCGCCTTGGGCACCAGTGAAGGTGTGCG
GCGGGCGACGACGTCTACTAAGCGACCAAGAACAGAGCCAGAGCACAGAAACACCCACCACCCCAACAAG
TTGTTGCGAGGCGACTCCGTGGACAGTGTCAACTGTGGGGTTATCAGTGCAGCTGCATGCACAAACCAAA
CAAGGGCTGTCAGTTGTCCTGCAACTACACCTATAATACACTTAAAAGGTGATGCAAATATATTAAAATG
TTTAAGATATAGGCTGTCAAAATATAAACAATTGTATGAACAAGTGTCATCTACATGGCATTGGACATGT
ACAGATGGAAAACATAAAAATGCTATTGTAACCTTAACATATATAAGTACATCACAAAGAGACGATTTTT
TAAATACTGTAAAAATACCTAACACAGTATCAGTGTCAACAGGATATATGACTATTTAGCCTAATGATTG
AACTAAATATTTCGGATCCAGATCTTATTAAAGCAGAACTTGTTTATTGCAGCTTATAATGGTTACAAAT
AAAGCAATAGCATCACAAATTTCACAAATAAAGCATTTTTTTCACTGCATTCTAGTTGTGGTTTGTCCAA
ACTCATCAATGTATCTTATCATGTCTGGTCGACTCTAGACTCTTCCGCTTCCTCGCTCACTGACTCGCTG
CGCTCGGTCGTTCGGCTGCGGCGAGCGGTATCAGCTCACTCAAAGGCGGTAATACGGTTATCCACAGAAT
CAGGGGATAACGCAGGAAAGAACATGTGAGCAAAAGGCCAGCAAAAGGCCAGGAACCGTAAAAAGGCCGC
GTTGCTGGCGTTTTTCCATAGGCTC
